>Addgene plasmid #229442 | sgMARK2-3-3 | addgene full sequence | sequence record 456445 | Addgene NGS Result
TTAATGTAGTCTTATGCAATACTCTTGTAGTCTTGCAACATGGTAACGATGAGTTAGCAACATGCCTTAC
AAGGAGAGAAAAAGCACCGTGCATGCCGATTGGTGGAAGTAAGGTGGTACGATCGTGCCTTATTAGGAAG
GCAACAGACGGGTCTGACATGGATTGGACGAACCACTGAATTGCCGCATTGCAGAGATATTGTATTTAAG
TGCCTAGCTCGATACATAAACGGGTCTCTCTGGTTAGACCAGATCTGAGCCTGGGAGCTCTCTGGCTAAC
TAGGGAACCCACTGCTTAAGCCTCAATAAAGCTTGCCTTGAGTGCTTCAAGTAGTGTGTGCCCGTCTGTT
GTGTGACTCTGGTAACTAGAGATCCCTCAGACCCTTTTAGTCAGTGTGGAAAATCTCTAGCAGTGGCGCC
CGAACAGGGACTTGAAAGCGAAAGGGAAACCAGAGGAGCTCTCTCGACGCAGGACTCGGCTTGCTGAAGC
GCGCACGGCAAGAGGCGAGGGGCGGCGACTGGTGAGTACGCCAAAAATTTTGACTAGCGGAGGCTAGAAG
GAGAGAGATGGGTGCGAGAGCGTCAGTATTAAGCGGGGGAGAATTAGATCGCGATGGGAAAAAATTCGGT
TAAGGCCAGGGGGAAAGAAAAAATATAAATTAAAACATATAGTATGGGCAAGCAGGGAGCTAGAACGATT
CGCAGTTAATCCTGGCCTGTTAGAAACATCAGAAGGCTGTAGACAAATACTGGGACAGCTACAACCATCC
CTTCAGACAGGATCAGAAGAACTTAGATCATTATATAATACAGTAGCAACCCTCTATTGTGTGCATCAAA
GGATAGAGATAAAAGACACCAAGGAAGCTTTAGACAAGATAGAGGAAGAGCAAAACAAAAGTAAGACCAC
CGCACAGCAAGCGGCCGCTGATCTTCAGACCTGGAGGAGGAGATATGAGGGACAATTGGAGAAGTGAATT
ATATAAATATAAAGTAGTAAAAATTGAACCATTAGGAGTAGCACCCACCAAGGCAAAGAGAAGAGTGGTG
CAGAGAGAAAAAAGAGCAGTGGGAATAGGAGCTTTGTTCCTTGGGTTCTTGGGAGCAGCAGGAAGCACTA
TGGGCGCAGCGTCAATGACGCTGACGGTACAGGCCAGACAATTATTGTCTGGTATAGTGCAGCAGCAGAA
CAATTTGCTGAGGGCTATTGAGGCGCAACAGCATCTGTTGCAACTCACAGTCTGGGGCATCAAGCAGCTC
CAGGCAAGAATCCTGGCTGTGGAAAGATACCTAAAGGATCAACAGCTCCTGGGGATTTGGGGTTGCTCTG
GAAAACTCATTTGCACCACTGCTGTGCCTTGGAATGCTAGTTGGAGTAATAAATCTCTGGAACAGATTTG
GAATCACACGACCTGGATGGAGTGGGACAGAGAAATTAACAATTACACAAGCTTAATACACTCCTTAATT
GAAGAATCGCAAAACCAGCAAGAAAAGAATGAACAAGAATTATTGGAATTAGATAAATGGGCAAGTTTGT
GGAATTGGTTTAACATAACAAATTGGCTGTGGTATATAAAATTATTCATAATGATAGTAGGAGGCTTGGT
AGGTTTAAGAATAGTTTTTGCTGTACTTTCTATAGTGAATAGAGTTAGGCAGGGATATTCACCATTATCG
TTTCAGACCCACCTCCCAACCCCGAGGGGACCCAGAGAGGGCCTATTTCCCATGATTCCTTCATATTTGC
ATATACGATACAAGGCTGTTAGAGAGATAATTAGAATTAATTTGACTGTAAACACAAAGATATTAGTACA
AAATACGTGACGTAGAAAGTAATAATTTCTTGGGTAGTTTGCAGTTTTAAAATTATGTTTTAAAATGGAC
TATCATATGCTTACCGTAACTTGAAAGTATTTCGATTTCTTGGCTTTATATATCTTGTGGAAAGGACGAA
ACACCGCACTAGCGTACTCCATGACAGTTTCAGAGCTATGCACAAGAGTGCATAGCAAGTTGAAATAAGG
CTAGTCCGTTATCAACTTTGCTGGAAACAGCAAAGTGGCACCGAGTCGGTGCTTTTTTTGCGTGACCGAG
CTTGTCTGCCCGCGCAGTCCACTAGACAGACGCGCAGAGGTCGGGCGGGCCTAGGGCCAATTTCCCATGG
TTCCCTTCATTTGCATATATGATGTAATAAGGTTATGGAGACTATTAAACTTAGCCCTAATCAAACTATA
TGATGATAATGTGTGTGGTACAAAAGGTCATAACTTATTATATACTTTGAAACTTAAAAAAGGGTTACAG
TTTAGTCACCATAACTGTAAAATTTTTTCTATTCTTAGCTTTATATAGTTCTTGAGAGGCCATGTTTATC
GATGTACGATCCGTTTCTGAGTTTAAGAGCTATGCTGGAAACAGCATAGCAAGTTTAAATAAGGCTAGTC
CGTTATCAACTTTGCTGGAAACAGCAAAGTGGCACCGAGTCGGTGCTTTTTTTGAATTCTAGATCTTGAG
ACAAATGGCAGTATTCATCCACAATTTTAAAAGAAAAGGGGGGATTGGGGGGTACAGTGCAGGGGAAAGA
ATAGTAGACATAATAGCAACAGACATACAAACTAAAGAATTACAAAAACAAATTACAAAAATTCAAAATT
TTCGGGTTTATTACAGGGACAGCAGAGATCCACTTTGGCGCCGGCTCGAGTGGCTCCGGTGCCCGTCAGT
GGGCAGAGCGCACATCGCCCACAGTCCCCGAGAAGTTGGGGGGAGGGGTCGGCAATTGAACCGGTGCCTA
GAGAAGGTGGCGCGGGGTAAACTGGGAAAGTGATGTCGTGTACTGGCTCCGCCTTTTTCCCGAGGGTGGG
GGAGAACCGTATATAAGTGCAGTAGTCGCCGTGAACGTTCTTTTTCGCAACGGGTTTGCCGCCAGAACAC
AGGTGTCGTGACGCGGGATCCGCCACCATGGATTACAAAGACGATGACGATAAGATGGTGAGCAAGGGCG
AGGAGCTGTTCACCGGGGTGGTGCCCATCCTGGTCGAGCTGGACGGCGACGTAAACGGCCACAAGTTCAG
CGTGTCCGGCGAGGGCGAGGGCGATGCCACCTACGGCAAGCTGACCCTGAAGTTCATCTGCACCACCGGC
AAGCTGCCCGTGCCCTGGCCCACCCTCGTGACCACCCTGACCTACGGCGTGCAGTGCTTCAGCCGCTACC
CCGACCACATGAAGCAGCACGACTTCTTCAAGTCCGCCATGCCCGAAGGCTACGTCCAGGAGCGCACCAT
CTTCTTCAAGGACGACGGCAACTACAAGACCCGCGCCGAGGTGAAGTTCGAGGGCGACACCCTGGTGAAC
CGCATCGAGCTGAAGGGCATCGACTTCAAGGAGGACGGCAACATCCTGGGGCACAAGCTGGAGTACAACT
ACAACAGCCACAACGTCTATATCATGGCCGACAAGCAGAAGAACGGCATCAAGGTGAACTTCAAGATCCG
CCACAACATCGAGGACGGCAGCGTGCAGCTCGCCGACCACTACCAGCAGAACACCCCCATCGGCGACGGC
CCCGTGCTGCTGCCCGACAACCACTACCTGAGCACCCAGTCCGCCCTGAGCAAAGACCCCAACGAGAAGC
GCGATCACATGGTCCTGCTGGAGTTCGTGACCGCCGCCGGGATCACTCTCGGCATGGACGAGCTGTACAA
GGCTAGCGGCAGCGGCGCCACCAACTTCAGCCTGCTGAAGCAGGCCGGCGACGTGGAGGAGAACCCCGGC
CCCATGAAGACCTTCAACATCTCTCAGCAGGACCTTGAGCTGGTGGAAGTTGCCACTGAGAAAATCACCA
TGCTCTATGAGGACAACAAGCACCATGTTGGTGCTGCCATCAGGACCAAGACAGGAGAAATCATCTCTGC
TGTCCACATTGAAGCCTACATTGGCAGGGTCACTGTGTGTGCAGAGGCCATTGCCATTGGGTCTGCAGTC
TCCAATGGGCAGAAGGACTTTGACACCATTGTGGCTGTGAGGCACCCCTACAGTGATGAGGTGGACAGGT
CCATCAGAGTGGTGTCCCCCTGTGGCATGTGCAGGGAGCTCATCTCAGACTATGCCCCTGATTGCTTTGT
TCTGATTGAGATGAATGGCAAGCTGGTCAAGACAACCATTGAGGAGCTGATTCCACTGAAATACACCAGA
AACTAAAAGTAGCGCGTTAAGTCGACAATCAACCTCTGGATTACAAAATTTGTGAAAGATTGACTGGTAT
TCTTAACTATGTTGCTCCTTTTACGCTATGTGGATACGCTGCTTTAATGCCTTTGTATCATGCTATTGCT
TCCCGTATGGCTTTCATTTTCTCCTCCTTGTATAAATCCTGGTTGCTGTCTCTTTATGAGGAGTTGTGGC
CCGTTGTCAGGCAACGTGGCGTGGTGTGCACTGTGTTTGCTGACGCAACCCCCACTGGTTGGGGCATTGC
CACCACCTGTCAGCTCCTTTCCGGGACTTTCGCTTTCCCCCTCCCTATTGCCACGGCGGAACTCATCGCC
GCCTGCCTTGCCCGCTGCTGGACAGGGGCTCGGCTGTTGGGCACTGACAATTCCGTGGTGTTGTCGGGGA
AATCATCGTCCTTTCCTTGGCTGCTCGCCTGTGTTGCCACCTGGATTCTGCGCGGGACGTCCTTCTGCTA
CGTCCCTTCGGCCCTCAATCCAGCGGACCTTCCTTCCCGCGGCCTGCTGCCGGCTCTGCGGCCTCTTCCG
CGTCTTCGCCTTCGCCCTCAGACGAGTCGGATCTCCCTTTGGGCCGCCTCCCCGCGTCGACTTTAAGACC
AATGACTTACAAGGCAGCTGTAGATCTTAGCCACTTTTTAAAAGAAAAGGGGGGACTGGAAGGGCTAATT
CACTCCCAACGAAGACAAGATCTGCTTTTTGCTTGTACTGGGTCTCTCTGGTTAGACCAGATCTGAGCCT
GGGAGCTCTCTGGCTAACTAGGGAACCCACTGCTTAAGCCTCAATAAAGCTTGCCTTGAGTGCTTCAAGT
AGTGTGTGCCCGTCTGTTGTGTGACTCTGGTAACTAGAGATCCCTCAGACCCTTTTAGTCAGTGTGGAAA
ATCTCTAGCAGTACGTATAGTAGTTCATGTCATCTTATTATTCAGTATTTATAACTTGCAAAGAAATGAA
TATCAGAGAGTGAGAGGAACTTGTTTATTGCAGCTTATAATGGTTACAAATAAAGCAATAGCATCACAAA
TTTCACAAATAAAGCATTTTTTTCACTGCATTCTAGTTGTGGTTTGTCCAAACTCATCAATGTATCTTAT
CATGTCTGGCTCTAGCTATCCCGCCCCTAACTCCGCCCATCCCGCCCCTAACTCCGCCCAGTTCCGCCCA
TTCTCCGCCCCATGGCTGACTAATTTTTTTTATTTATGCAGAGGCCGAGGCCGCCTCGGCCTCTGAGCTA
TTCCAGAAGTAGTGAGGAGGCTTTTTTGGAGGCCTAGGGACGTACCCAATTCGCCCTATAGTGAGTCGTA
TTACGCGCGCTCACTGGCCGTCGTTTTACAACGTCGTGACTGGGAAAACCCTGGCGTTACCCAACTTAAT
CGCCTTGCAGCACATCCCCCTTTCGCCAGCTGGCGTAATAGCGAAGAGGCCCGCACCGATCGCCCTTCCC
AACAGTTGCGCAGCCTGAATGGCGAATGGG
[124 nt withheld, positions 5701-5824]
C
[91 nt withheld, positions 5826-5916]
A
[49 nt withheld, positions 5918-5966]
CCTTTGACGTTGGAGTCCACGTTCTTT
[37 nt withheld, positions 5994-6030]
ACCCTATCTCGGTCTATTCTTTTGATTTATAAGGGATTTTGCCGATTTCGGCCTATTGGTTAAAAAATGA
GCTGATTTAACAAAAATTTAACGCGAATTTTAACAAAATATTAACGCTTACAATTTAGGTGGCACTTTTC
GGGGAAATGTGCGCGGAACCCCTATTTGTTTATTTTTCTAAATACATTCAAATATGTATCCGCTCATGAG
ACAATAACCCTGATAAATGCTTCAATAATATTGAAAAAGGAAGAGTATGAGTATTCAACATTTCCGTGTC
GCCCTTATTCCCTTTTTTGCGGCATTTTGCCTTCCTGTTTTTGCTCACCCAGAAACGCTGGTGAAAGTAA
AAGATGCTGAAGATCAGTTGGGTGCACGAGTGGGTTACATCGAACTGGATCTCAACAGCGGTAAGATCCT
TGAGAGTTTTCGCCCCGAAGAACGTTTTCCAATGATGAGCACTTTTAAAGTTCTGCTATGTGGCGCGGTA
TTATCCCGTATTGACGCCGGGCAAGAGCAACTCGGTCGCCGCATACACTATTCTCAGAATGACTTGGTTG
AGTACTCACCAGTCACAGAAAAGCATCTTACGGATGGCATGACAGTAAGAGAATTATGCAGTGCTGCCAT
AACCATGAGTGATAACACTGCGGCCAACTTACTTCTGACAACGATCGGAGGACCGAAGGAGCTAACCGCT
TTTTTGCACAACATGGGGGATCATGTAACTCGCCTTGATCGTTGGGAACCGGAGCTGAATGAAGCCATAC
CAAACGACGAGCGTGACACCACGATGCCTGTAGCAATGGCAACAACGTTGCGCAAACTATTAACTGGCGA
ACTACTTACTCTAGCTTCCCGGCAACAATTAATAGACTGGATGGAGGCGGATAAAGTTGCAGGACCACTT
CTGCGCTCGGCCCTTCCGGCTGGCTGGTTTATTGCTGATAAATCTGGAGCCGGTGAGCGTGGGTCTCGCG
GTATCATTGCAGCACTGGGGCCAGATGGTAAGCCCTCCCGTATCGTAGTTATCTACACGACGGGGAGTCA
GGCAACTATGGATGAACGAAATAGACAGATCGCTGAGATAGGTGCCTCACTGATTAAGCATTGGTAACTG
TCAGACCAAGTTTACTCATATATACTTTAGATTGATTTAAAACTTCATTTTTAATTTAAAAGGATCTAGG
TGAAGATCCTTTTTGATAATCTCATGACCAAAATCCCTTAACGTGAGTTTTCGTTCCACTGAGCGTCAGA
CCCCGTAGAAAAGATCAAAGGATCTTCTTGAGATCCTTTTTTTCTGCGCGTAATCTGCTGCTTGCAAACA
AAAAAACCACCGCTACCAGCGGTGGTTTGTTTGCCGGATCAAGAGCTACCAACTCTTTTTCCGAAGGTAA
CTGGCTTCAGCAGAGCGCAGATACCAAATACTGTTCTTCTAGTGTAGCCGTAGTTAGGCCACCACTTCAA
GAACTCTGTAGCACCGCCTACATACCTCGCTCTGCTAATCCTGTTACCAGTGGCTGCTGCCAGTGGCGAT
AAGTCGTGTCTTACCGGGTTGGACTCAAGACGATAGTTACCGGATAAGGCGCAGCGGTCGGGCTGAACGG
GGGGTTCGTGCACACAGCCCAGCTTGGAGCGAACGACCTACACCGAACTGAGATACCTACAGCGTGAGCT
ATGAGAAAGCGCCACGCTTCCCGAAGGGAGAAAGGCGGACAGGTATCCGGTAAGCGGCAGGGTCGGAACA
GGAGAGCGCACGAGGGAGCTTCCAGGGGGAAACGCCTGGTATCTTTATAGTCCTGTCGGGTTTCGCCACC
TCTGACTTGAGCGTCGATTTTTGTGATGCTCGTCAGGGGGGCGGAGCCTATGGAAAAACGCCAGCAACGC
GGCCTTTTTACGGTTCCTGGCCTTTTGCTGGCCTTTTGCTCACATGTTCTTTCCTGCGTTATCCCCTGAT
TCTGTGGATAACCGTATTACCGCCTTTGAGTGAGCTGATACCGCTCGCCGCAGCCGAACGACCGAGCGCA
GCGAGTCAGTGAGCGAGGAAGCGGAAGAGCGCCCAATACGCAAACCGCCTCTCCCCGCGCGTTGGCCGAT
TCATTAATGCAGCTGGCACGACAGGTTTCCCGACTGGAAAGCGGGCAGTGAGCGCAACGCAATTAATGTG
AGTTAGCTCACTCATTAGGCACCCCAGGCTTTACACTTTATGCTTCCGGCTCGTATGTTGTGTGGAATTG
TGAGCGGATAACAATTTCACACAGGAAACAGCTATGACCATGATTACGCCAAGCGCGCAATTAACCCTCA
CTAAAGGGAACAAAAGCTGGAGCTGCAAGC
Features (pLannotate 1.2.2; 29 found; start..end, strand, type, name):
      5..231     +  promoter       RSV promoter: Rous sarcoma virus enhancer/promoter
    232..412     +  LTR            5' LTR (truncated): truncated 5' long terminal repeat (LTR) from HIV-1
    459..584     +  misc_feature   HIV-1 Ψ: packaging signal of human immunodeficiency virus type 1
    568..931     +  CDS            HIV-1 gag (fragment): gag protein from human immunodeficiency virus 1; gag
   1077..1310    +  misc_feature   RRE: The Rev response element (RRE) of HIV-1 allows for Rev-dependent mRNA export from the nucleus to the cytoplasm.
   1687..1713    +  CDS            Rev (fragment): human immunodeficiency virus 1 (HIV-1) Rev protein; rev; enhances nuclear export of unspliced and incompletely spliced viral mRNAs
   1717..1957    +  promoter       U6 promoter: RNA polymerase III promoter for human U6 snRNA
   2010..2048    +  misc_RNA       tracrRNA (fragment): trans-activating CRISPR RNA for the Streptococcus pyogenes CRISPR/Cas9 system
   2419..2462    +  misc_RNA       tracrRNA (fragment): trans-activating CRISPR RNA for the Streptococcus pyogenes CRISPR/Cas9 system
   2545..2662    +  misc_feature   cPPT/CTS: central polypurine tract and central termination sequence of HIV-1
   2731..2942    +  promoter       EF-1α core promoter: core promoter for human elongation factor EF-1α
   2995..3711    +  CDS            EGFP: EGFP is a basic (constitutively fluorescent) green fluorescent protein published in 1996, derived from Aequorea victoria. It is reported to be a rapidly-maturing weak dimer with moderate acid sensitivity.
   3784..4203    +  CDS            bsr: BSR_BACCE - Experimental evidence at protein level: Swiss-Prot protein existence level 1. Catalyzes the deamination of the cytosine moiety of the antibiotics blasticidin S, cytomycin and acetylblasticidin S. From Bacillus cereus.
   4227..4815    +  misc_feature   WPRE: woodchuck hepatitis virus posttranscriptional regulatory element
   4866..4885    +  misc_feature   cPPT/CTS (fragment): central polypurine tract and central termination sequence of HIV-1
   4887..5120    +  LTR            3' LTR (ΔU3): self-inactivating 3' long terminal repeat (LTR) from HIV-1
   5198..5319    +  polyA_signal   SV40 poly(A) signal: SV40 polyadenylation signal
   5359..5494    +  rep_origin     SV40 ori: SV40 origin of replication
   5515..5533    -  promoter       T7 promoter: promoter for bacteriophage T7 RNA polymerase
   5541..5696    +  CDS            lacZα (fragment): LacZα fragment of β-galactosidase; lacZ fragment
   5701..6129    +  rep_origin     f1 ori (sequence partly withheld): f1 bacteriophage origin of replication; arrow indicates direction of (+) strand synthesis
   6182..6286    +  promoter       AmpR promoter: bla
   6287..7147    +  CDS            AmpR: β-lactamase; bla; confers resistance to ampicillin, carbenicillin, and related antibiotics
   7318..7906    +  rep_origin     ori: high-copy-number ColE1/pMB1/pBR322/pUC origin of replication
   8089..8181    +  CDS            lacI (fragment): lac repressor; lacI; The lac repressor binds to the lac operator to inhibit transcription in E. coli. This inhibition can be relieved by adding lactose or isopropyl-β-D-thiogalactopyranoside (IPTG).
   8194..8215    +  protein_bind   CAP binding site: CAP binding activates transcription in the presence of cAMP. E. coli catabolite activator protein
   8230..8260    +  promoter       lac promoter: promoter for the E. coli lac operon
   8268..8284    +  protein_bind   lac operator: The lac repressor binds to the lac operator to inhibit transcription in E. coli. This inhibition can be relieved by adding lactose or isopropyl-β-D-thiogalactopyranoside (IPTG). lac repressor encoded by lacI
   8329..8347    +  promoter       T3 promoter: promoter for bacteriophage T3 RNA polymerase
