[The description below was written by a language model from this plasmid's Addgene catalogue record and pLannotate feature annotations shown in this document.]
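Description:
sgMARK2-3-3 is a lentiviral CRISPR guide-RNA plasmid built on the LentiVi backbone and designed to knock out two human kinase genes, MARK2 and MARK3, at once. It carries two guide RNA cassettes in tandem. The catalogue lists a human U6 and a bovine U6 promoter. The feature table annotates the human U6 promoter and two separate Streptococcus pyogenes tracrRNA-derived scaffold fragments, consistent with a dual-guide layout, but the bovine U6 promoter itself was not picked up by the annotation. No Cas9 coding sequence is annotated, so the nuclease must presumably be supplied separately, for example by Cas9-expressing target cells.

Downstream of the guide cassettes and a cPPT/CTS element, an EF-1α core (EFS) promoter drives EGFP linked through a P2A peptide to the blasticidin S deaminase gene. Transduced cells can therefore be tracked by green fluorescence and selected with blasticidin. A WPRE follows to enhance transcript expression.

The viral framework is third-generation and self-inactivating. An RSV promoter fused to a truncated HIV-1 5' LTR drives the genomic RNA, which contains the Ψ packaging signal, a gag fragment and the RRE, and ends in a ΔU3 3' LTR, so packaging functions must be provided in trans. An SV40 poly(A) signal and SV40 origin lie outside the LTRs.

In bacteria the plasmid is maintained through a high-copy ColE1/pUC-type origin with ampicillin resistance, and an f1 origin and lac/T7/T3 remnants are also present. The construct was deposited with a study that identified MARK2 and MARK3 as co-dependencies of YAP/TAZ in human cancer.
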