Addgene plasmid #229442: sgMARK2-3-3
Purpose: knockout of MARK2 and MARK3
Depositing lab: Christopher Vakoc. Depositing organization: Cold Spring Harbor Laboratory. Publication: MARK2/MARK3 kinases are catalytic co-dependencies of YAP/TAZ in human cancer. Klingbeil O, Skopelitis D, Tonelli C, Yoshimoto T, Alpsoy A, Panepinto MC, Minicozzi F, Merrill JR, Cafiero AM, Aggarwal D, Russo S, Ha T, Demerdash OE, Wee TL, Spector DL, Lyons SK, Tuveson DA, Cifani P, Vakoc CR. Cancer Discov. 2024 Jul 26. doi: 10.1158/2159-8290.CD-23-1529. PubMed 39058094.
Backbone
  Vector backbone: LentiVi
  Vector type: Mammalian Expression, Lentiviral, CRISPR
  Selectable markers: Blasticidin ; GFP-P2A-BlastR
Growth in bacteria
  Bacterial resistance: Ampicillin, 100 μg/mL
  Growth temperature: 37°C
  Growth strain: NEB Stable
  Copy number: High Copy
Gene/Insert
  Gene/Insert name: sgMARK2-3-3
  gRNA/shRNA sequence: CACTAGCGTACTCCATGACA;ATGTACGATCCGTTTCTGA
  Species: H. sapiens (human)
  Entrez Gene: MARK2 (a.k.a. EMK-1, EMK1, PAR-1, Par-1b, Par1b)
  Promoter: hU6;bU6;EFS
  Cloning method: Gibson Cloning
Terms and licenses: Academic/Nonprofit Terms; Industry Terms: Not Available to Industry
How to cite: sgMARK2-3-3 was a gift from Christopher Vakoc (Addgene plasmid # 229442 ; http://n2t.net/addgene:229442 ; RRID:Addgene_229442)
